>Addgene plasmid #180619 | pCA528 KATNAL2 residues 1-98 | addgene full sequence | sequence record 358580 | Addgene NGS Result
TGGCGAATGGG
[124 nt withheld, positions 12-135]
C
[91 nt withheld, positions 137-227]
A
[49 nt withheld, positions 229-277]
CCTTTGACGTTGGAGTCCACGTTCTTT
[37 nt withheld, positions 305-341]
ACCCTATCTCGGTCTATTCTTTTGATTTATAAGGGATTTTGCCGATTTCGGCCTATTGGTTAAAAAATGA
GCTGATTTAACAAAAATTTAACGCGAATTTTAACAAAATATTAACGCTTACAATTTAGGTGGCACTTTTC
GGGGAAATGTGCGCGGAACCCCTATTTGTTTATTTTTCTAAATACATTCAAATATGTATCCGCTCATGAA
TTAATTCTTAGAAAAACTCATCGAGCATCAAATGAAACTGCAATTTATTCATATCAGGATTATCAATACC
ATATTTTTGAAAAAGCCGTTTCTGTAATGAAGGAGAAAACTCACCGAGGCAGTTCCATAGGATGGCAAGA
TCCTGGTATCGGTCTGCGATTCCGACTCGTCCAACATCAATACAACCTATTAATTTCCCCTCGTCAAAAA
TAAGGTTATCAAGTGAGAAATCACCATGAGTGACGACTGAATCCGGTGAGAATGGCAAAAGTTTATGCAT
TTCTTTCCAGACTTGTTCAACAGGCCAGCCATTACGCTCGTCATCAAAATCACTCGCATCAACCAAACCG
TTATTCATTCGTGATTGCGCCTGAGCGAGACGAAATACGCGATCGCTGTTAAAAGGACAATTACAAACAG
GAATCGAATGCAACCGGCGCAGGAACACTGCCAGCGCATCAACAATATTTTCACCTGAATCAGGATATTC
TTCTAATACCTGGAATGCTGTTTTCCCGGGGATCGCAGTGGTGAGTAACCATGCATCATCAGGAGTACGG
ATAAAATGCTTGATGGTCGGAAGAGGCATAAATTCCGTCAGCCAGTTTAGTCTGACCATCTCATCTGTAA
CATCATTGGCAACGCTACCTTTGCCATGTTTCAGAAACAACTCTGGCGCATCGGGCTTCCCATACAATCG
ATAGATTGTCGCACCTGATTGCCCGACATTATCGCGAGCCCATTTATACCCATATAAATCAGCATCCATG
TTGGAATTTAATCGCGGCCTAGAGCAAGACGTTTCCCGTTGAATATGGCTCATAACACCCCTTGTATTAC
TGTTTATGTAAGCAGACAGTTTTATTGTTCATGACCAAAATCCCTTAACGTGAGTTTTCGTTCCACTGAG
CGTCAGACCCCGTAGAAAAGATCAAAGGATCTTCTTGAGATCCTTTTTTTCTGCGCGTAATCTGCTGCTT
GCAAACAAAAAAACCACCGCTACCAGCGGTGGTTTGTTTGCCGGATCAAGAGCTACCAACTCTTTTTCCG
AAGGTAACTGGCTTCAGCAGAGCGCAGATACCAAATACTGTCCTTCTAGTGTAGCCGTAGTTAGGCCACC
ACTTCAAGAACTCTGTAGCACCGCCTACATACCTCGCTCTGCTAATCCTGTTACCAGTGGCTGCTGCCAG
TGGCGATAAGTCGTGTCTTACCGGGTTGGACTCAAGACGATAGTTACCGGATAAGGCGCAGCGGTCGGGC
TGAACGGGGGGTTCGTGCACACAGCCCAGCTTGGAGCGAACGACCTACACCGAACTGAGATACCTACAGC
GTGAGCTATGAGAAAGCGCCACGCTTCCCGAAGGGAGAAAGGCGGACAGGTATCCGGTAAGCGGCAGGGT
CGGAACAGGAGAGCGCACGAGGGAGCTTCCAGGGGGAAACGCCTGGTATCTTTATAGTCCTGTCGGGTTT
CGCCACCTCTGACTTGAGCGTCGATTTTTGTGATGCTCGTCAGGGGGGCGGAGCCTATGGAAAAACGCCA
GCAACGCGGCCTTTTTACGGTTCCTGGCCTTTTGCTGGCCTTTTGCTCACATGTTCTTTCCTGCGTTATC
CCCTGATTCTGTGGATAACCGTATTACCGCCTTTGAGTGAGCTGATACCGCTCGCCGCAGCCGAACGACC
GAGCGCAGCGAGTCAGTGAGCGAGGAAGCGGAAGAGCGCCTGATGCGGTATTTTCTCCTTACGCATCTGT
GCGGTATTTCACACCGCAATGGTGCACTCTCAGTACAATCTGCTCTGATGCCGCATAGTTAAGCCAGTAT
ACACTCCGCTATCGCTACGTGACTGGGTCATGGCTGCGCCCCGACACCCGCCAACACCCGCTGACGCGCC
CTGACGGGCTTGTCTGCTCCCGGCATCCGCTTACAGACAAGCTGTGACCGTCTCCGGGAGCTGCATGTGT
CAGAGGTTTTCACCGTCATCACCGAAACGCGCGAGGCAGCTGCGGTAAAGCTCATCAGCGTGGTCGTGAA
GCGATTCACAGATGTCTGCCTGTTCATCCGCGTCCAGCTCGTTGAGTTTCTCCAGAAGCGTTAATGTCTG
GCTTCTGATAAAGCGGGCCATGTTAAGGGCGGTTTTTTCCTGTTTGGTCACTGATGCCTCCGTGTAAGGG
GGATTTCTGTTCATGGGGGTAATGATACCGATGAAACGAGAGAGGATGCTCACGATACGGGTTACTGATG
ATGAACATGCCCGGTTACTGGAACGTTGTGAGGGTAAACAACTGGCGGTATGGATGCGGCGGGACCAGAG
AAAAATCACTCAGGGTCAATGCCAGCGCTTCGTTAATACAGATGTAGGTGTTCCACAGGGTAGCCAGCAG
CATCCTGCGATGCAGATCCGGAACATAATGGTGCAGGGCGCTGACTTCCGCGTTTCCAGACTTTACGAAA
CACGGAAACCGAAGACCATTCATGTTGTTGCTCAGGTCGCAGACGTTTTGCAGCAGCAGTCGCTTCACGT
TCGCTCGCGTATCGGTGATTCATTCTGCTAACCAGTAAGGCAACCCCGCCAGCCTAGCCGGGTCCTCAAC
GACAGGAGCACGATCATGCGCACCCGTGGGGCCGCCATGCCGGCGATAATGGCCTGCTTCTCGCCGAAAC
GTTTGGTGGCGGGACCAGTGACGAAGGCTTGAGCGAGGGCGTGCAAGATTCCGAATACCGCAAGCGACAG
GCCGATCATCGTCGCGCTCCAGCGAAAGCGGTCCTCGCCGAAAATGACCCAGAGCGCTGCCGGCACCTGT
CCTACGAGTTGCATGATAAAGAAGACAGTCATAAGTGCGGCGACGATAGTCATGCCCCGCGCCCACCGGA
AGGAGCTGACTGGGTTGAAGGCTCTCAAGGGCATCGGTCGAGATCCCGGTGCCTAATGAGTGAGCTAACT
TACATTAATTGCGTTGCGCTCACTGCCCGCTTTCCAGTCGGGAAACCTGTCGTGCCAGCTGCATTAATGA
ATCGGCCAACGCGCGGGGAGAGGCGGTTTGCGTATTGGGCGCCAGGGTGGTTTTTCTTTTCACCAGTGAG
ACGGGCAACAGCTGATTGCCCTTCACCGCCTGGCCCTGAGAGAGTTGCAGCAAGCGGTCCACGCTGGTTT
GCCCCAGCAGGCGAAAATCCTGTTTGATGGTGGTTAACGGCGGGATATAACATGAGCTGTCTTCGGTATC
GTCGTATCCCACTACCGAGATATCCGCACCAACGCGCAGCCCGGACTCGGTAATGGCGCGCATTGCGCCC
AGCGCCATCTGATCGTTGGCAACCAGCATCGCAGTGGGAACGATGCCCTCATTCAGCATTTGCATGGTTT
GTTGAAAACCGGACATGGCACTCCAGTCGCCTTCCCGTTCCGCTATCGGCTGAATTTGATTGCGAGTGAG
ATATTTATGCCAGCCAGCCAGACGCAGACGCGCCGAGACAGAACTTAATGGGCCCGCTAACAGCGCGATT
TGCTGGTGACCCAATGCGACCAGATGCTCCACGCCCAGTCGCGTACCGTCTTCATGGGAGAAAATAATAC
TGTTGATGGGTGTCTGGTCAGAGACATCAAGAAATAACGCCGGAACATTAGTGCAGGCAGCTTCCACAGC
AATGGCATCCTGGTCATCCAGCGGATAGTTAATGATCAGCCCACTGACGCGTTGCGCGAGAAGATTGTGC
ACCGCCGCTTTACAGGCTTCGACGCCGCTTCGTTCTACCATCGACACCACCACGCTGGCACCCAGTTGAT
CGGCGCGAGATTTAATCGCCGCGACAATTTGCGACGGCGCGTGCAGGGCCAGACTGGAGGTGGCAACGCC
AATCAGCAACGACTGTTTGCCCGCCAGTTGTTGTGCCACGCGGTTGGGAATGTAATTCAGCTCCGCCATC
GCCGCTTCCACTTTTTCCCGCGTTTTCGCAGAAACGTGGCTGGCCTGGTTCACCACGCGGGAAACGGTCT
GATAAGAGACACCGGCATACTCTGCGACATCGTATAACGTTACTGGTTTCACATTCACCACCCTGAATTG
ACTCTCTTCCGGGCGCTATCATGCCATACCGCGAAAGGTTTTGCGCCATTCGATGGTGTCCGGGATCTCG
ACGCTCTCCCTTATGCGACTCCTGCATTAGGAAGCAGCCCAGTAGTAGGTTGAGGCCGTTGAGCACCGCC
GCCGCAAGGAATGGTGCATGCAAGGAGATGGCGCCCAACAGTCCCCCGGCCACGGGGCCTGCCACCATAC
CCACGCCGAAACAAGCGCTCATGAGCCCGAAGTGGCGAGCCCGATCTTCCCCATCGGTGATGTCGGCGAT
ATAGGCGCCAGCAACCGCACCTGTGGCGCCGGTGATGCCGGCCACGATGCGTCCGGCGTAGAGGATCGAG
ATCTCGATCCCGCGAAATTAATACGACTCACTATAGGGGAATTGTGAGCGGATAACAATTCCCCTCTAGA
AATAATTTTGTTTAACTTTAAGAAGGAGATATACATATGGGTCATCACCATCATCACCATGGTTCGGACT
CAGAAGTCAATCAAGAAGCTAAGCCAGAGGTCAAGCCAGAAGTCAAGCCTGAGACTCACATCAATTTAAA
GGTGTCCGATGGATCTTCAGAGATCTTCTTCAAGATCAAAAAGACCACTCCTTTAAGAAGGCTGATGGAA
GCGTTCGCTAAAAGACAGGGTAAGGAAATGGACTCCTTAAGATTCTTGTACGACGGTATTAGAATTCAAG
CTGATCAGACCCCTGAAGATTTGGACATGGAGGATAACGATATTATTGAGGCTCACAGAGAACAGATTGG
TGGGATGGAACTGAGCTATCAGACCCTGAAATTTACCCATCAGGCGCGCGAAGCGTGCGAAATGCGCACC
GAAGCGCGCCGCAAAAACCTGCTGATTCTGATTAGCCATTATCTGACCCAGGAAGGCTATATTGATACCG
CGAACGCGCTGGAACAGGAAACCAAACTGGGCCTGCGCCGCTTTGAAGTGTGCGATAACATTGATCTGGA
AACCATTCTGATGGAATATGAGAGTTATTATTTTGTAAAATTTCAGAAATACCCCAAAATTGTCAAAAAG
TCATCAGACACAGCAGAATGAGATCCGGCTGCTAACAAAGCCCGAAAGGAAGCTGAGTTGGCTGCTGCCA
CCGCTGAGCAATAACTAGCATAACCCCTTGGGGCCTCTAAACGGGTCTTGAGGGGTTTTTTGCTGAAAGG
AGGAACTATATCCGGAT
Features (pLannotate 1.2.2; 19 found; start..end, strand, type, name):
     12..440     +  rep_origin     f1 ori (sequence partly withheld): f1 bacteriophage origin of replication; arrow indicates direction of (+) strand synthesis
    493..550     +  promoter       AmpR promoter (fragment): bla
    559..1374    -  CDS            KanR: aminoglycoside phosphotransferase; aph(3')-Ia; confers resistance to kanamycin in bacteria or G418 (Geneticin®) in eukaryotes
   1496..2084    +  rep_origin     ori: high-copy-number ColE1/pMB1/pBR322/pUC origin of replication
   2270..2409    -  misc_feature   bom: basis of mobility region from pBR322
   2511..2702    -  CDS            rop: Rop protein, which maintains plasmids at low copy number; rop
   2719..3099    +  CDS            YPB1_ECOLX: Protein predicted: Swiss-Prot protein existence level 4. From Escherichia coli.
   3171..3462    -  CDS            TcR (fragment): tetracycline efflux protein; tet; confers resistance to tetracycline
   3477..3498    -  protein_bind   CAP binding site: CAP binding activates transcription in the presence of cAMP. E. coli catabolite activator protein
   3511..4593    -  CDS            lacI: lac repressor; lacI; The lac repressor binds to the lac operator to inhibit transcription in E. coli. This inhibition can be relieved by adding lactose or isopropyl-β-D-thiogalactopyranoside (IPTG).
   4594..4671    -  promoter       lacI promoter: lacI
   4679..4958    -  CDS            TcR (fragment): tetracycline efflux protein; tet; confers resistance to tetracycline
   4980..4998    +  promoter       T7 promoter: promoter for bacteriophage T7 RNA polymerase
   4999..5023    +  protein_bind   lac operator: The lac repressor binds to the lac operator to inhibit transcription in E. coli. This inhibition can be relieved by adding lactose or isopropyl-β-D-thiogalactopyranoside (IPTG). lac repressor encoded by lacI
   5038..5060    +  RBS            RBS: efficient ribosome binding site from bacteriophage T7 gene 10 (Olins and Rangwala, 1989)
   5095..5384    +  CDS            SUMO (fragment): cleavable ubiquitin-like protein tag; S. cerevisiae SMT3 (truncated)
   5386..5679    +  CDS            KATNAL2 (fragment): KATL2_HUMAN - Experimental evidence at protein level: Swiss-Prot protein existence level 1. Severs microtubules in vitro in an ATP-dependent manner. This activity may promote rapid reorganization of cellular microtubule arrays. From Homo sapiens (Human).
   5689..5738    +  CDS            SET1 (fragment): solubility-enhancement tag derived from T7 phage gene 10B
   5746..5793    +  terminator     T7 terminator: transcription terminator for bacteriophage T7 RNA polymerase
