[The description below was written by a language model from this plasmid's Addgene catalogue record and pLannotate feature annotations shown in this document.]
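Description:
pCA528 KATNAL2 residues 1-98 is a 5.8 kb bacterial expression plasmid built on the pCA528 backbone, a pET-style vector for producing recombinant proteins in E. coli as His-SUMO fusions. It is maintained through a ColE1/pMB1-type origin accompanied by the bom region and the rop gene, which moderates copy number (the record lists copy number as unknown), and is selected with kanamycin via an aminoglycoside phosphotransferase gene. An f1 phage origin is also present, and short tetracycline-resistance fragments flanking the lacI region are non-functional remnants of the backbone's pBR322 ancestry.

The expression cassette is driven by a T7 promoter immediately followed by a lac operator, with the plasmid-borne lacI gene supplying repressor so that transcription stays off until IPTG induction in a host that provides T7 RNA polymerase. A T7 gene 10 ribosome binding site directs translation of the fusion protein: an N-terminal His tag (stated in the catalogue entry but not separately annotated in the feature table), the yeast SMT3 SUMO domain, and then the first 98 residues of human KATNAL2, a katanin-like protein annotated as an ATP-dependent microtubule-severing enzyme. A T7 terminator closes the unit; the short "SET1" hit just upstream of it is a partial match whose significance the record does not clarify. The His tag allows affinity purification, while SUMO generally aids solubility and can be removed by a SUMO-specific protease. The associated study surveyed interactions between human ESCRT-III proteins and MIT domains, so this fragment was presumably made as purified protein for such binding work, although the record does not itself define the domain content of residues 1-98.
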