Addgene plasmid #180619: pCA528 KATNAL2 residues 1-98
Purpose: Bacterial expression for KATNAL2 , residues 1-98. Has N-terminal HIS-SUMO tag. Internal ID: WISP21-28.
Depositing lab: Wesley Sundquist. Depositing organization: University of Utah. Publication: Comprehensive analysis of the human ESCRT-III-MIT domain interactome reveals new cofactors for cytokinetic abscission. Wenzel DM, Mackay DR, Skalicky JJ, Paine EL, Miller MS, Ullman KS, Sundquist WI. Elife. 2022 Sep 15;11:e77779. doi: 10.7554/eLife.77779. PubMed 36107470.
Backbone
  Vector backbone: pCA528
  Vector type: Bacterial Expression
Growth in bacteria
  Bacterial resistance: Kanamycin, 50 μg/mL
  Growth temperature: 37°C
  Growth strain: DH5alpha
  Copy number: Unknown
Gene/Insert
  Gene/Insert name: KATNAL2
  Species: H. sapiens (human)
  Mutation: Residues 1-98
  Entrez Gene: KATNAL2
  Promoter: T7
  Tag / fusion protein: HIS-SUMO (N terminal on backbone)
  Cloning method: Unknown
  Sequencing primers: 5′ T7 for; 3′ T7 term
Terms and licenses: Academic/Nonprofit Terms; Industry Terms: Not Available to Industry
Depositor comments: Read the preprint on bioRxiv: https://www.biorxiv.org/content/10.1101/2022.02.09.477148v1
How to cite: pCA528 KATNAL2 residues 1-98 was a gift from Wesley Sundquist (Addgene plasmid # 180619 ; http://n2t.net/addgene:180619 ; RRID:Addgene_180619)
